Addgene plasmid #135397: pcDNA3.1-hRARα
Purpose: Human Retinoic Acid Receptor-alpha in pcDNA3.1(+) plasmid expression vector
Depositing lab: Catharine Ross. Depositing organization: Pennsylvania State University. Publication: CYP26A1 gene promoter is a useful tool for reporting RAR-mediated retinoid activity. Zolfaghari R, Mattie FJ, Wei CH, Chisholm DR, Whiting A, Ross AC. Anal Biochem. 2019 Jul 15;577:98-109. doi: 10.1016/j.ab.2019.04.022. Epub 2019 Apr 27. PubMed 31039331.
Backbone
  Vector backbone: pcDNA3.1(+)
  Backbone size w/o insert (bp): 5428
  Total vector size (bp): 6817
  Vector type: Mammalian Expression
  Selectable markers: Neomycin (select with G418)
Growth in bacteria
  Bacterial resistance: Ampicillin, 100 μg/mL
  Growth temperature: 37°C
  Growth strain: DH5alpha
  Growth instructions: Follow the protocol from Promega.
  Copy number: High Copy
Gene/Insert
  Gene/Insert name: Human retinoic acid receptor-alpha (alt name: RARα)
  Species: H. sapiens (human)
  Insert size (bp): 1389
  GenBank ID: NM_000964
  Promoter: CMV
  Cloning method: Restriction Enzyme; 5′ cloning site NheI (not destroyed); 3′ cloning site HindIII (not destroyed)
  Sequencing primers: 5′ ATGCTAGCGCCACCATGGCCAGCAACAGCAGC; 3′ TTAAGCTTCACGGGGAGTGGGTGGC
Terms and licenses: Academic/Nonprofit Terms; Industry Terms: Not Available to Industry
Depositor comments: The human RARα open reading frame PCR amplified DNA was first cloned into pGEMT-Easy vector (Promega) and then subjected to DNA sequencing for confirmation. The isolated plasmid containing the receptor DNA was double digested with NheI/HindIII and subcloned into the pcDNA3.1(+) expression vector.
How to cite: pcDNA3.1-hRARα was a gift from Catharine Ross (Addgene plasmid # 135397 ; http://n2t.net/addgene:135397 ; RRID:Addgene_135397)
