[The description below was written by a language model from this plasmid's Addgene catalogue record and pLannotate feature annotations shown in this document.]
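Description:
pcDNA3.1-hRARα is a mammalian expression plasmid of about 6.8 kb, built on the pcDNA3.1(+) backbone, that carries the open reading frame of human retinoic acid receptor alpha (RARA, also called NR1B1). It is propagated in E. coli as a high-copy plasmid through a ColE1/pUC-type origin and selected with ampicillin via the β-lactamase gene. An f1 phage origin is also present. For selection in mammalian cells, an SV40 early promoter drives the neomycin phosphotransferase gene, terminated by an SV40 polyadenylation signal, which confers G418 resistance.

The roughly 1.4 kb RARα coding sequence was PCR-amplified, sequence-verified in an intermediate cloning vector, and then subcloned between the NheI and HindIII sites of the polylinker, both of which remain intact. Transcription is driven by the human cytomegalovirus immediate early enhancer and promoter and terminated by the bovine growth hormone polyadenylation signal. A T7 promoter lies just upstream of the insert and could support in vitro transcription. No epitope tag or reporter fusion is recorded, so the receptor appears to be expressed in native form. A few short annotated fragments (a truncated HIV-1 LTR match, ble, lacI and lac promoter/operator remnants) are probably backbone residue or partial similarity hits rather than functional elements.

RARα is a ligand-activated nuclear receptor that heterodimerises with RXR and binds retinoic acid response elements to regulate transcription. The associated publication concerns a CYP26A1 promoter reporter for measuring RAR-mediated retinoid activity. This suggests the plasmid is used to supply the receptor in transfected cells for such reporter assays.
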