Features (pLannotate 1.2.2; 20 found; start..end, strand, type, name):
     28..80      -  misc_feature   bom (fragment): basis of mobility region from pBR322
    235..614     +  enhancer       CMV enhancer: human cytomegalovirus immediate early enhancer
    615..818     +  promoter       CMV promoter: human cytomegalovirus (CMV) immediate early promoter
    814..847     +  LTR            5' LTR (truncated) (fragment): truncated 5' long terminal repeat (LTR) from HIV-1
    863..881     +  promoter       T7 promoter: promoter for bacteriophage T7 RNA polymerase
    907..2292    +  CDS            RARA: RARA_HUMAN - Also known as NR1B1. Experimental evidence at protein level: Swiss-Prot protein existence level 1. Receptor for retinoic acid (PubMed:19850744, PubMed:16417524, PubMed:20215566). Retinoic acid receptors bind as heterodimers to their target response elements in response to their ligands, all-trans or 9- cis retinoic acid, and regulate gene expression in various biological processes (PubMed:28167758). The RXR/RAR heterodimers bind to the retinoic acid response elements (RARE) composed of tandem 5'-AGGTCA-3' sites known as DR1-DR5 (PubMed:28167758). In the absence of ligand, the RXR-
   2412..2636    +  polyA_signal   bGH poly(A) signal: bovine growth hormone polyadenylation signal
   2640..2661    +  promoter       SV40 promoter (fragment): SV40 enhancer and early promoter
   2682..3110    +  rep_origin     f1 ori (sequence partly withheld): f1 bacteriophage origin of replication; arrow indicates direction of (+) strand synthesis
   3124..3453    +  promoter       SV40 promoter: SV40 enhancer and early promoter
   3520..4311    +  CDS            neo: KKA2_KLEPN - Also known as kan, nptII. Experimental evidence at protein level: Swiss-Prot protein existence level 1. Resistance to kanamycin, neomycin, paromomycin, ribostamycin, butirosin and gentamicin B. From Klebsiella pneumoniae.
   4335..4493    +  CDS            ble (fragment): BLE_KLEPN - Experimental evidence at protein level: Swiss-Prot protein existence level 1. Binding protein with a strong affinity to the bleomycin family of antibiotics. Binds to CL990; an antimitotic-antibiotic compound. From Klebsiella pneumoniae.
   4488..4609    +  polyA_signal   SV40 poly(A) signal: SV40 polyadenylation signal
   4682..4698    -  protein_bind   lac operator: The lac repressor binds to the lac operator to inhibit transcription in E. coli. This inhibition can be relieved by adding lactose or isopropyl-β-D-thiogalactopyranoside (IPTG). lac repressor encoded by lacI
   4706..4736    -  promoter       lac promoter: promoter for the E. coli lac operon
   4751..4772    -  protein_bind   CAP binding site: CAP binding activates transcription in the presence of cAMP. E. coli catabolite activator protein
   4785..4877    -  CDS            lacI (fragment): lac repressor; lacI; The lac repressor binds to the lac operator to inhibit transcription in E. coli. This inhibition can be relieved by adding lactose or isopropyl-β-D-thiogalactopyranoside (IPTG).
   5060..5648    -  rep_origin     ori: high-copy-number ColE1/pMB1/pBR322/pUC origin of replication
   5819..6679    -  CDS            AmpR: β-lactamase; bla; confers resistance to ampicillin, carbenicillin, and related antibiotics
   6680..6784    -  promoter       AmpR promoter: bla
>Addgene plasmid #135397 | pcDNA3.1-hRARα | addgene full sequence | sequence record 268040 | Addgene NGS Result
GACGGATCGGGAGATCTCCCGATCCCCTATGGTGCACTCTCAGTACAATCTGCTCTGATGCCGCATAGTT
AAGCCAGTATCTGCTCCCTGCTTGTGTGTTGGAGGTCGCTGAGTAGTGCGCGAGCAAAATTTAAGCTACA
ACAAGGCAAGGCTTGACCGACAATTGCATGAAGAATCTGCTTAGGGTTAGGCGTTTTGCGCTGCTTCGCG
ATGTACGGGCCAGATATACGCGTTGACATTGATTATTGACTAGTTATTAATAGTAATCAATTACGGGGTC
ATTAGTTCATAGCCCATATATGGAGTTCCGCGTTACATAACTTACGGTAAATGGCCCGCCTGGCTGACCG
CCCAACGACCCCCGCCCATTGACGTCAATAATGACGTATGTTCCCATAGTAACGCCAATAGGGACTTTCC
ATTGACGTCAATGGGTGGAGTATTTACGGTAAACTGCCCACTTGGCAGTACATCAAGTGTATCATATGCC
AAGTACGCCCCCTATTGACGTCAATGACGGTAAATGGCCCGCCTGGCATTATGCCCAGTACATGACCTTA
TGGGACTTTCCTACTTGGCAGTACATCTACGTATTAGTCATCGCTATTACCATGGTGATGCGGTTTTGGC
AGTACATCAATGGGCGTGGATAGCGGTTTGACTCACGGGGATTTCCAAGTCTCCACCCCATTGACGTCAA
TGGGAGTTTGTTTTGGCACCAAAATCAACGGGACTTTCCAAAATGTCGTAACAACTCCGCCCCATTGACG
CAAATGGGCGGTAGGCGTGTACGGTGGGAGGTCTATATAAGCAGAGCTCTCTGGCTAACTAGAGAACCCA
CTGCTTACTGGCTTATCGAAATTAATACGACTCACTATAGGGAGACCCAAGCTGGCTAGCGCCACCATGG
CCAGCAACAGCAGCTCCTGCCCGACACCTGGGGGCGGGCACCTCAATGGGTACCCGGTGCCTCCCTACGC
CTTCTTCTTCCCCCCTATGCTGGGTGGACTCTCCCCGCCAGGCGCTCTGACCACTCTCCAGCACCAGCTT
CCAGTTAGTGGATATAGCACACCATCCCCAGCCACCATTGAGACCCAGAGCAGCAGTTCTGAAGAGATAG
TGCCCAGCCCTCCCTCGCCACCCCCTCTACCCCGCATCTACAAGCCTTGCTTTGTCTGTCAGGACAAGTC
CTCAGGCTACCACTATGGGGTCAGCGCCTGTGAGGGCTGCAAGGGCTTCTTCCGCCGCAGCATCCAGAAG
AACATGGTGTACACGTGTCACCGGGACAAGAACTGCATCATCAACAAGGTGACCCGGAACCGCTGCCAGT
ACTGCCGACTGCAGAAGTGCTTTGAAGTGGGCATGTCCAAGGAGTCTGTGAGAAACGACCGAAACAAGAA
GAAGAAGGAGGTGCCCAAGCCCGAGTGCTCTGAGAGCTACACGCTGACGCCGGAGGTGGGGGAGCTCATT
GAGAAGGTGCGCAAAGCGCACCAGGAAACCTTCCCTGCCCTCTGCCAGCTGGGCAAATACACTACGAACA
ACAGCTCAGAACAACGTGTCTCTCTGGACATTGACCTCTGGGACAAGTTCAGTGAACTCTCCACCAAGTG
CATCATTAAGACTGTGGAGTTCGCCAAGCAGCTGCCCGGCTTCACCACCCTCACCATCGCCGACCAGATC
ACCCTCCTCAAGGCTGCCTGCCTGGACATCCTGATCCTGCGGATCTGCACGCGGTACACGCCCGAGCAGG
ACACCATGACCTTCTCGGACGGGCTGACCCTGAACCGGACCCAGATGCACAACGCTGGCTTCGGCCCCCT
CACCGACCTGGTCTTTGCCTTCGCCAACCAGCTGCTGCCCCTGGAGATGGATGATGCGGAGACGGGGCTG
CTCAGCGCCATCTGCCTCATCTGCGGAGACCGCCAGGACCTGGAGCAGCCGGACCGGGTGGACATGCTGC
AGGAGCCGCTGCTGGAGGCGCTAAAGGTCTACGTGCGGAAGCGGAGGCCCAGCCGCCCCCACATGTTCCC
CAAGATGCTAATGAAGATTACTGACCTGCGAAGCATCAGCGCCAAGGGGGCTGAGCGGGTGATCACGCTG
AAGATGGAGATCCCGGGCTCCATGCCGCCTCTCATCCAGGAAATGTTGGAGAACTCAGAGGGCCTGGACA
CTCTGAGCGGACAGCCGGGGGGTGGGGGGCGGGACGGGGGTGGCCTGGCCCCCCCGCCAGGCAGCTGTAG
CCCCAGCCTCAGCCCCAGCTCCAACAGAAGCAGCCCGGCCACCCACTCCCCGTGAAGCTTGGTACCGAGC
TCGGATCCACTAGTCCAGTGTGGTGGAATTCTGCAGATATCCAGCACAGTGGCGGCCGCTCGAGTCTAGA
GGGCCCGTTTAAACCCGCTGATCAGCCTCGACTGTGCCTTCTAGTTGCCAGCCATCTGTTGTTTGCCCCT
CCCCCGTGCCTTCCTTGACCCTGGAAGGTGCCACTCCCACTGTCCTTTCCTAATAAAATGAGGAAATTGC
ATCGCATTGTCTGAGTAGGTGTCATTCTATTCTGGGGGGTGGGGTGGGGCAGGACAGCAAGGGGGAGGAT
TGGGAAGACAATAGCAGGCATGCTGGGGATGCGGTGGGCTCTATGGCTTCTGAGGCGGAAAGAACCAGCT
GGGGCTCTAGGGGGTATCCCC
[124 nt withheld, positions 2682-2805]
C
[91 nt withheld, positions 2807-2897]
A
[49 nt withheld, positions 2899-2947]
CCTTTGACGTTGGAGTCCACGTTCTTT
[37 nt withheld, positions 2975-3011]
ACCCTATCTCGGTCTATTCTTTTGATTTATAAGGGATTTTGCCGATTTCGGCCTATTGGTTAAAAAATGA
GCTGATTTAACAAAAATTTAACGCGAATTAATTCTGTGGAATGTGTGTCAGTTAGGGTGTGGAAAGTCCC
CAGGCTCCCCAGCAGGCAGAAGTATGCAAAGCATGCATCTCAATTAGTCAGCAACCAGGTGTGGAAAGTC
CCCAGGCTCCCCAGCAGGCAGAAGTATGCAAAGCATGCATCTCAATTAGTCAGCAACCATAGTCCCGCCC
CTAACTCCGCCCATCCCGCCCCTAACTCCGCCCAGTTCCGCCCATTCTCCGCCCCATGGCTGACTAATTT
TTTTTATTTATGCAGAGGCCGAGGCCGCCTCTGCCTCTGAGCTATTCCAGAAGTAGTGAGGAGGCTTTTT
TGGAGGCCTAGGCTTTTGCAAAAAGCTCCCGGGAGCTTGTATATCCATTTTCGGATCTGATCAAGAGACA
GGATGAGGATCGTTTCGCATGATTGAACAAGATGGATTGCACGCAGGTTCTCCGGCCGCTTGGGTGGAGA
GGCTATTCGGCTATGACTGGGCACAACAGACAATCGGCTGCTCTGATGCCGCCGTGTTCCGGCTGTCAGC
GCAGGGGCGCCCGGTTCTTTTTGTCAAGACCGACCTGTCCGGTGCCCTGAATGAACTGCAGGACGAGGCA
GCGCGGCTATCGTGGCTGGCCACGACGGGCGTTCCTTGCGCAGCTGTGCTCGACGTTGTCACTGAAGCGG
GAAGGGACTGGCTGCTATTGGGCGAAGTGCCGGGGCAGGATCTCCTGTCATCTCACCTTGCTCCTGCCGA
GAAAGTATCCATCATGGCTGATGCAATGCGGCGGCTGCATACGCTTGATCCGGCTACCTGCCCATTCGAC
CACCAAGCGAAACATCGCATCGAGCGAGCACGTACTCGGATGGAAGCCGGTCTTGTCGATCAGGATGATC
TGGACGAAGAGCATCAGGGGCTCGCGCCAGCCGAACTGTTCGCCAGGCTCAAGGCGCGCATGCCCGACGG
CGAGGATCTCGTCGTGACCCATGGCGATGCCTGCTTGCCGAATATCATGGTGGAAAATGGCCGCTTTTCT
GGATTCATCGACTGTGGCCGGCTGGGTGTGGCGGACCGCTATCAGGACATAGCGTTGGCTACCCGTGATA
TTGCTGAAGAGCTTGGCGGCGAATGGGCTGACCGCTTCCTCGTGCTTTACGGTATCGCCGCTCCCGATTC
GCAGCGCATCGCCTTCTATCGCCTTCTTGACGAGTTCTTCTGAGCGGGACTCTGGGGTTCGAAATGACCG
ACCAAGCGACGCCCAACCTGCCATCACGAGATTTCGATTCCACCGCCGCCTTCTATGAAAGGTTGGGCTT
CGGAATCGTTTTCCGGGACGCCGGCTGGATGATCCTCCAGCGCGGGGATCTCATGCTGGAGTTCTTCGCC
CACCCCAACTTGTTTATTGCAGCTTATAATGGTTACAAATAAAGCAATAGCATCACAAATTTCACAAATA
AAGCATTTTTTTCACTGCATTCTAGTTGTGGTTTGTCCAAACTCATCAATGTATCTTATCATGTCTGTAT
ACCGTCGACCTCTAGCTAGAGCTTGGCGTAATCATGGTCATAGCTGTTTCCTGTGTGAAATTGTTATCCG
CTCACAATTCCACACAACATACGAGCCGGAAGCATAAAGTGTAAAGCCTGGGGTGCCTAATGAGTGAGCT
AACTCACATTAATTGCGTTGCGCTCACTGCCCGCTTTCCAGTCGGGAAACCTGTCGTGCCAGCTGCATTA
ATGAATCGGCCAACGCGCGGGGAGAGGCGGTTTGCGTATTGGGCGCTCTTCCGCTTCCTCGCTCACTGAC
TCGCTGCGCTCGGTCGTTCGGCTGCGGCGAGCGGTATCAGCTCACTCAAAGGCGGTAATACGGTTATCCA
CAGAATCAGGGGATAACGCAGGAAAGAACATGTGAGCAAAAGGCCAGCAAAAGGCCAGGAACCGTAAAAA
GGCCGCGTTGCTGGCGTTTTTCCATAGGCTCCGCCCCCCTGACGAGCATCACAAAAATCGACGCTCAAGT
CAGAGGTGGCGAAACCCGACAGGACTATAAAGATACCAGGCGTTTCCCCCTGGAAGCTCCCTCGTGCGCT
CTCCTGTTCCGACCCTGCCGCTTACCGGATACCTGTCCGCCTTTCTCCCTTCGGGAAGCGTGGCGCTTTC
TCATAGCTCACGCTGTAGGTATCTCAGTTCGGTGTAGGTCGTTCGCTCCAAGCTGGGCTGTGTGCACGAA
CCCCCCGTTCAGCCCGACCGCTGCGCCTTATCCGGTAACTATCGTCTTGAGTCCAACCCGGTAAGACACG
ACTTATCGCCACTGGCAGCAGCCACTGGTAACAGGATTAGCAGAGCGAGGTATGTAGGCGGTGCTACAGA
GTTCTTGAAGTGGTGGCCTAACTACGGCTACACTAGAAGAACAGTATTTGGTATCTGCGCTCTGCTGAAG
CCAGTTACCTTCGGAAAAAGAGTTGGTAGCTCTTGATCCGGCAAACAAACCACCGCTGGTAGCGGTGGTT
TTTTTGTTTGCAAGCAGCAGATTACGCGCAGAAAAAAAGGATCTCAAGAAGATCCTTTGATCTTTTCTAC
GGGGTCTGACGCTCAGTGGAACGAAAACTCACGTTAAGGGATTTTGGTCATGAGATTATCAAAAAGGATC
TTCACCTAGATCCTTTTAAATTAAAAATGAAGTTTTAAATCAATCTAAAGTATATATGAGTAAACTTGGT
CTGACAGTTACCAATGCTTAATCAGTGAGGCACCTATCTCAGCGATCTGTCTATTTCGTTCATCCATAGT
TGCCTGACTCCCCGTCGTGTAGATAACTACGATACGGGAGGGCTTACCATCTGGCCCCAGTGCTGCAATG
ATACCGCGAGACCCACGCTCACCGGCTCCAGATTTATCAGCAATAAACCAGCCAGCCGGAAGGGCCGAGC
GCAGAAGTGGTCCTGCAACTTTATCCGCCTCCATCCAGTCTATTAATTGTTGCCGGGAAGCTAGAGTAAG
TAGTTCGCCAGTTAATAGTTTGCGCAACGTTGTTGCCATTGCTACAGGCATCGTGGTGTCACGCTCGTCG
TTTGGTATGGCTTCATTCAGCTCCGGTTCCCAACGATCAAGGCGAGTTACATGATCCCCCATGTTGTGCA
AAAAAGCGGTTAGCTCCTTCGGTCCTCCGATCGTTGTCAGAAGTAAGTTGGCCGCAGTGTTATCACTCAT
GGTTATGGCAGCACTGCATAATTCTCTTACTGTCATGCCATCCGTAAGATGCTTTTCTGTGACTGGTGAG
TACTCAACCAAGTCATTCTGAGAATAGTGTATGCGGCGACCGAGTTGCTCTTGCCCGGCGTCAATACGGG
ATAATACCGCGCCACATAGCAGAACTTTAAAAGTGCTCATCATTGGAAAACGTTCTTCGGGGCGAAAACT
CTCAAGGATCTTACCGCTGTTGAGATCCAGTTCGATGTAACCCACTCGTGCACCCAACTGATCTTCAGCA
TCTTTTACTTTCACCAGCGTTTCTGGGTGAGCAAAAACAGGAAGGCAAAATGCCGCAAAAAAGGGAATAA
GGGCGACACGGAAATGTTGAATACTCATACTCTTCCTTTTTCAATATTATTGAAGCATTTATCAGGGTTA
TTGTCTCATGAGCGGATACATATTTGAATGTATTTAGAAAAATAAACAAATAGGGGTTCCGCGCACATTT
CCCCGAAAAGTGCCACCTGACGTC
